Addgene plasmid #154342: pSUI-SynP-CAS2sg
Purpose: Expression of the sgRNA targeting to the E. coli can gene
Depositing lab: I-Son Ng. Depositing organization: National Cheng Kung University. Publication: CRISPRi-mediated Programming Essential Gene can as a Direct Enzymatic Performance Evaluation & Determination (DEPEND) System. Tan SI, Yu PJ, Ng IS. Biotechnol Bioeng. 2020 May 27. doi: 10.1002/bit.27443. PubMed 32458463.
Backbone
  Vector backbone: pSUI-SynP-sfGFP
  Total vector size (bp): 3578
  Vector type: Bacterial Expression, CRISPR, Synthetic Biology
Growth in bacteria
  Bacterial resistance: Chloramphenicol, 25 μg/mL
  Growth temperature: 37°C
  Growth strain: DH5alpha
  Copy number: High Copy
Gene/Insert
  Gene/Insert name: CAS2 sgRNA
  gRNA/shRNA sequence: ATCTGTGGCCACTACGGTTG
  Cloning method: Restriction Enzyme; 5′ cloning site BamHI (not destroyed); 3′ cloning site PstI (not destroyed)
  Sequencing primers: 5′ TGCCACCTGACGTCTAAGAA; 3′ ACTCTGCGACATCGTATAACG
Terms and licenses: Academic/Nonprofit Terms; Industry Terms: Not Available to Industry
How to cite: pSUI-SynP-CAS2sg was a gift from I-Son Ng (Addgene plasmid # 154342 ; http://n2t.net/addgene:154342 ; RRID:Addgene_154342)
