[The description below was written by a language model from this plasmid's Addgene catalogue record and pLannotate feature annotations shown in this document.]
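Description:
pSUI-SynP-CAS2sg is a 3,578 bp high-copy bacterial plasmid for expressing a single guide RNA in E. coli, built on the pSUI-SynP-sfGFP backbone and catalogued as a bacterial expression, CRISPR and synthetic biology vector. It replicates from a ColE1/pUC-type origin and is selected with chloramphenicol through a cat gene driven by its own promoter. Short annotated fragments of β-lactamase, the tetracycline efflux gene and lacI appear to be non-functional remnants of earlier cloning steps rather than usable markers.

The payload is the CAS2 sgRNA, a 20-nt spacer directed against the E. coli can gene, fused to the Streptococcus pyogenes Cas9 guide RNA scaffold and cloned between BamHI and PstI sites that remain intact. The cassette sits between BioBrick prefix and suffix sequences, with a putative bacterial terminator upstream insulating it from read-through. A lac operator lies just ahead of the guide, and the plasmid carries a full lacI gene under its native promoter, which suggests that sgRNA transcription is repressed by LacI and inducible with IPTG. The promoter itself is not annotated in the feature table, although the "SynP" in the name hints at a synthetic promoter. No Cas9 or dCas9 coding sequence is present, so the nuclease or its catalytically dead form must be supplied from another source. According to the associated publication title, the guide is used for CRISPRi knockdown of the essential can gene as part of a system for evaluating enzymatic performance directly through host growth.
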