Features (pLannotate 1.2.2; 15 found; start..end, strand, type, name):
    142..185     -  terminator     bacterial terminator: putative bacterial transcription terminator
    188..209     +  misc_feature   BioBrick prefix: BioBrick prefix for parts that do not start with "ATG"
    213..229     +  protein_bind   lac operator: The lac repressor binds to the lac operator to inhibit transcription in E. coli. This inhibition can be relieved by adding lactose or isopropyl-β-D-thiogalactopyranoside (IPTG). lac repressor encoded by lacI
    287..362     +  misc_RNA       gRNA scaffold: guide RNA scaffold for the Streptococcus pyogenes CRISPR/Cas9 system
    369..389     +  misc_feature   BioBrick suffix: universal suffix for all parts
    390..428     +  CDS            TcR (fragment): tetracycline efflux protein; tet; confers resistance to tetracycline
    436..513     +  promoter       lacI promoter: lacI
    514..1596    +  CDS            lacI: lac repressor; lacI; The lac repressor binds to the lac operator to inhibit transcription in E. coli. This inhibition can be relieved by adding lactose or isopropyl-β-D-thiogalactopyranoside (IPTG).
   1609..1630    +  protein_bind   CAP binding site: CAP binding activates transcription in the presence of cAMP. E. coli catabolite activator protein
   1645..1727    +  CDS            TcR (fragment): tetracycline efflux protein; tet; confers resistance to tetracycline
   1733..1782    -  CDS            lacI (fragment): lac repressor; lacI; The lac repressor binds to the lac operator to inhibit transcription in E. coli. This inhibition can be relieved by adding lactose or isopropyl-β-D-thiogalactopyranoside (IPTG).
   1965..2553    -  rep_origin     ori: high-copy-number ColE1/pMB1/pBR322/pUC origin of replication
   2725..2867    -  CDS            bla(M) (fragment): β-lactamase lacking the signal sequence; bla(M); allows cytosolic expression of β-lactamase
   2880..3536    -  CDS            cat: CAT_ECOLX - Experimental evidence at protein level: Swiss-Prot protein existence level 1. This enzyme is an effector of chloramphenicol resistance in bacteria. From Escherichia coli. This protein is used as a marker in many commonly used cloning vectors, such as pACYC184.
   3537..56      -  promoter       cat promoter (across the origin): promoter of the E. coli cat gene encoding chloramphenicol acetyltransferase
>Addgene plasmid #154342 | pSUI-SynP-CAS2sg | addgene full sequence | sequence record 306385 | Addgene NGS Result
TACGCCCGGTAGTGATCTTATTTCATTATGGTGAAAGTTGGAACCTCTTACGTGCCCGATCAACTCGAGT
GCCACCTGACGTCTAAGAAACCATTATTATCATGACATTAACCTATAAAAATAGGCGTATCACGAGGCAG
AATTTCAGATAAAAAAAATCCTTAGCTTTCGCTAAGGATGATTTCTGGAATTCGCGGCCGCTTCTAGAGG
AATTGTGAGCGGATAACAATTTTGACGGTGTGAGCGGATAACAGTACAGTGGATCCATCTGTGGCCACTA
CGGTTGGTTTTAGAGCTAGAAATAGCAAGTTAAAATAAGGCTAGTCCGTTATCAACTTGAAAAAGTGGCA
CCGAGTCGGTGCTTTTTTTACTAGTAGCGGCCGCTGCAGTGCTTCCTAATGCAGGAGTCGCATAAGGGAG
AGCGTCGAGATCCCGGACACCATCGAATGGCGCAAAACCTTTCGCGGTATGGCATGATAGCGCCCGGAAG
AGAGTCAATTCAGGGTGGTGAATGTGAAACCAGTAACGTTATACGATGTCGCAGAGTATGCCGGTGTCTC
TTATCAGACCGTTTCCCGCGTGGTGAACCAGGCCAGCCACGTTTCTGCGAAAACGCGGGAAAAAGTGGAA
GCGGCGATGGCGGAGCTGAATTACATTCCCAACCGCGTGGCACAACAACTGGCGGGCAAACAGTCGTTGC
TGATTGGCGTTGCCACCTCCAGTCTGGCCCTGCACGCGCCGTCGCAAATTGTCGCGGCGATTAAATCTCG
CGCCGATCAACTGGGTGCCAGCGTGGTGGTGTCGATGGTAGAACGAAGCGGCGTCGAAGCCTGTAAAGCG
GCGGTGCACAATCTTCTCGCGCAACGCGTCAGTGGGCTGATCATTAACTATCCGCTGGATGACCAGGATG
CCATTGCTGTGGAAGCTGCCTGCACTAATGTTCCGGCGTTATTTCTTGATGTCTCTGACCAGACACCCAT
CAACAGTATTATTTTCTCCCATGAAGACGGTACGCGACTGGGCGTGGAGCATCTGGTCGCATTGGGTCAC
CAGCAAATCGCGCTGTTAGCGGGCCCATTAAGTTCTGTCTCGGCGCGTCTGCGTCTGGCTGGCTGGCATA
AATATCTCACTCGCAATCAAATTCAGCCGATAGCGGAACGGGAAGGCGACTGGAGTGCCATGTCCGGTTT
TCAACAAACCATGCAAATGCTGAATGAGGGCATCGTTCCCACTGCGATGCTGGTTGCCAACGATCAGATG
GCGCTGGGCGCAATGCGCGCCATTACCGAGTCCGGGCTGCGCGTTGGTGCGGATATCTCGGTAGTGGGAT
ACGACGATACCGAAGACAGCTCATGTTATATCCCGCCGTTAACCACCATCAAACAGGATTTTCGCCTGCT
GGGGCAAACCAGCGTGGACCGCTTGCTGCAACTCTCTCAGGGCCAGGCGGTGAAGGGCAATCAGCTGTTG
CCCGTCTCACTGGTGAAAAGAAAAACCACCCTGGCGCCCAATACGCAAACCGCCTCTCCCCGCGCGTTGG
CCGATTCATTAATGCAGCTGGCACGACAGGTTTCCCGACTGGAAAGCGGGCAGTGAGCGCAACGCAATTA
ATGTAAGTTAGCTCACTCATTAGGCACCGGGATCTCGACCGATGCCCTTGAGAGCCTTCAACCCAGTCAG
CTCCTTCCGGTGGGCGCGGGGCATGACTATCGTCGCCGCACTTATGAGATCTATTAATGAATCGGCCAAC
GCGCGGGGAGAGGCGGTTTGCGTATTGGGCGCTCTTCCGCTTCCTCGCTCACTGACTCGCTGCGCTCGGT
CGTTCGGCTGCGGCGAGCGGTATCAGCTCACTCAAAGGCGGTAATACGGTTATCCACAGAATCAGGGGAT
AACGCAGGAAAGAACATGTGAGCAAAAGGCCAGCAAAAGGCCAGGAACCGTAAAAAGGCCGCGTTGCTGG
CGTTTTTCCATAGGCTCCGCCCCCCTGACGAGCATCACAAAAATCGACGCTCAAGTCAGAGGTGGCGAAA
CCCGACAGGACTATAAAGATACCAGGCGTTTCCCCCTGGAAGCTCCCTCGTGCGCTCTCCTGTTCCGACC
CTGCCGCTTACCGGATACCTGTCCGCCTTTCTCCCTTCGGGAAGCGTGGCGCTTTCTCATAGCTCACGCT
GTAGGTATCTCAGTTCGGTGTAGGTCGTTCGCTCCAAGCTGGGCTGTGTGCACGAACCCCCCGTTCAGCC
CGACCGCTGCGCCTTATCCGGTAACTATCGTCTTGAGTCCAACCCGGTAAGACACGACTTATCGCCACCG
GCAGCAGCCACTGGTAACAGGATTAGCAGAGCGAGGTATGTAGGCGGTGCTACAGAGTTCTTGAAGTGGT
GGCCTAACTACGGCTACACTAGAAGAACAGTATTTGGTATCTGCGCTCTGCTGAAGCCAGTTACCTTCGG
AAAAAGAGTTGGTAGCTCTTGATCCGGCAAACAAACCACCGCTGGTAGCGGTGGTTTTTTTGTTTGCAAG
CAGCAGATTACGCGCAGAAAAAAAGGATCTCAAGAAGATCCTTTGATCTTTTCTACGGGGTCTGACGCTC
AGTGGAACGAAAACTCACGTTAAGGGATTTTGGTCATGAGATTATCAAAAAGGATCTTCACCTAGATCCT
CTTAAATTAAAAATGAAGTTTTAAATCAATCTAAAGTATATATGAGTAAACTTGGTCTGACAGTTACCAA
TGCTTAATCAGTGAGGCACCTATCTCAGCGATCTGTCTATTTCGTTCATCCATAGTTGCCTGACTCCCCG
TCGTGTAGATAACTACGATACGGGAGGGCTTACCATCTGGCTCCAGTGCTGCAATGATACCGCGAGAGTC
GACAAATTACGCCCCGCCCTGCCACTCATCGCAGTACTGTTGTAATTCATTAAGCATTCTGCCGACATGG
AAGCCATCACAAACGGCATGATGAACCTGAATCGCCAGCGGCATCAGCACCTTGTCGCCTTGCGTATAAT
ATTTGCCCATGGTGAAAACGGGGGCGAAGAAGTTGTCCATATTGGCCACGTTTAAATCAAAACTGGTGAA
ACTCACCCAGGGATTGGCTGAGACGAAAAACATATTCTCAATAAACCCTTTAGGGAAATAGGCCAGGTTT
TCACCGTAACACGCCACATCTTGCGAATATATGTGTAGAAACTGCCGGAAATCGTCGTGGTATTCACTCC
AGAGCGATGAAAACGTTTCAGTTTGCTCATGGAAAACGGTGTAACAAGGGTGAACACTATCCCATATCAC
CAGCTCACCGTCTTTCATTGCCATACGAAATTCCGGATGAGCATTCATCAGGCGGGCAAGAATGTGAATA
AAGGCCGGATAAAACTTGTGCTTATTTTTCTTTACGGTCTTTAAAAAGGCCGTAATATCCAGCTGAACGG
TCTGGTTATAGGTACATTGAGCAACTGACTGAAATGCCTCAAAATGTTCTTTACGATGCCATTGGGATAT
ATCAACGGTGGTATATCCAGTGATTTTTTTCTCCATTTTAGCTTCCTTAGCTCCTGAAAATCTCGATAAC
TCAAAAAA
